Addgene plasmid #174172: PGKp-GFP-YAP
Purpose: Lentiviral vector to constitutively express YAP under control of the human PGK promoter.
Depositing lab: Rod Bremner. Depositing organization: Sinai Health System. Publication: Binary pan-cancer classes with distinct vulnerabilities defined by pro- or anti-cancer YAP/TEAD activity. Pearson JD, Huang K, Pacal M, McCurdy SR, Lu S, Aubry A, Yu T, Wadosky KM, Zhang L, Wang T, Gregorieff A, Ahmad M, Dimaras H, Langille E, Cole SPC, Monnier PP, Lok BH, Tsao MS, Akeno N, Schramek D, Wikenheiser-Brokamp KA, Knudsen ES, Witkiewicz AK, Wrana JL, Goodrich DW, Bremner R. Cancer Cell. 2021 Jul 13. pii: S1535-6108(21)00338-X. doi: 10.1016/j.ccell.2021.06.016. PubMed 34270926.
Backbone
  Vector backbone: pLKO.1
  Backbone size w/o insert (bp): 8100
  Total vector size (bp): 9660
  Modifications to backbone: U6-shRNA sequence was removed and the original puromycin resistance gene was replaced with an IRES-GFP-T2A-puroR sequence.
  Vector type: Mammalian Expression, Lentiviral
  Selectable markers: Puromycin
Growth in bacteria
  Bacterial resistance: Ampicillin, 100 μg/mL
  Growth temperature: 37°C
  Growth strain: NEB Stable
  Growth instructions: Recommend TB over LB media.
  Copy number: High Copy
Gene/Insert
  Gene/Insert name: YAP (alt name: YAP1)
  Species: H. sapiens (human)
  Insert size (bp): 1584
  Entrez Gene: YAP1 (a.k.a. COB1, YAP, YAP-1, YAP2, YAP65, YKI)
  Promoter: PGK
  Tag / fusion protein: 3x FLAG tag (N terminal on insert)
  Cloning method: Restriction Enzyme; 5′ cloning site BamHI (not destroyed); 3′ cloning site EcoRI (not destroyed)
  Sequencing primers: 5′ CAATAGCGGCTGCTCAG
Resource information
  A portion of this plasmid was derived from a plasmid made by: Jeff Wrana
Terms and licenses: Academic/Nonprofit Terms; Industry Terms: Not Available to Industry
How to cite: PGKp-GFP-YAP was a gift from Rod Bremner (Addgene plasmid # 174172 ; http://n2t.net/addgene:174172 ; RRID:Addgene_174172)
