[The description below was written by a language model from this plasmid's Addgene catalogue record and pLannotate feature annotations shown in this document.]
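Description:
PGKp-GFP-YAP is a lentiviral mammalian expression vector built on a modified pLKO.1 backbone, designed for constitutive expression of human YAP (YAP1). According to the record, the U6-shRNA cassette of pLKO.1 was removed and the original puromycin resistance gene was replaced with an IRES-GFP-T2A-puroR sequence. In bacteria the roughly 9.7 kb plasmid is maintained through a high-copy ColE1/pUC-type origin with ampicillin selection. An f1 origin, an SV40 origin and leftover lac/T7/T3 cloning-vector fragments are also annotated in the backbone.

The viral genome is arranged in third-generation style. An RSV promoter drives a truncated HIV-1 5' LTR, followed by the Ψ packaging signal with a gag fragment, the RRE for Rev-dependent nuclear export, and the cPPT/CTS. A self-inactivating ΔU3 3' LTR and an SV40 polyadenylation signal close the unit, so the integrated provirus depends on the internal promoter for transcription. That promoter is human PGK, which drives an N-terminally 3xFLAG-tagged YAP1 open reading frame cloned between BamHI and EcoRI. A residual Gateway attB2 site sits just downstream of the coding sequence. An EMCV IRES then allows translation of EGFP from the same transcript. The puromycin N-acetyltransferase follows EGFP and, per the catalogue entry, is linked to it by a T2A peptide, although the T2A is not separately annotated in the feature table.

Despite the plasmid name, GFP is therefore a co-expressed marker rather than a fusion to YAP. Transduced cells can be tracked by fluorescence or selected with puromycin, and the YAP protein can be detected through its FLAG epitope. The construct is intended for stable YAP overexpression and comes from a study of pro- and anti-cancer YAP/TEAD activity across tumour types.
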