Features (pLannotate 1.2.2; 29 found; start..end, strand, type, name):
      1..511     +  promoter       hPGK promoter: human phosphoglycerate kinase 1 promoter
    531..596     +  CDS            3xFLAG: three tandem FLAG® epitope tags, followed by an enterokinase cleavage site
    597..2108    +  CDS            YAP1: YAP1_HUMAN - Also known as YAP65. Experimental evidence at protein level: Swiss-Prot protein existence level 1. [Isoform 3]: Activates the C-terminal fragment (CTF) of ERBB4 (isoform 3). From Homo sapiens (Human).
   2112..2136    -  protein_bind   attB2: mutant version of attB; recombination site for the Gateway® BP reaction BP Clonase™
   2290..2752    +  misc_feature   IRES: internal ribosome entry site (IRES) of the encephalomyocarditis virus (EMCV)
   2766..3482    +  CDS            EGFP: EGFP is a basic (constitutively fluorescent) green fluorescent protein published in 1996, derived from Aequorea victoria. It is reported to be a rapidly-maturing weak dimer with moderate acid sensitivity.
   3546..4145    +  CDS            PuroR: puromycin N-acetyltransferase; pac from Streptomyces alboniger; confers resistance to puromycin
   4188..4271    +  CDS            nef (fragment): NEF_HV1Z2 - Experimental evidence at protein level: Swiss-Prot protein existence level 1. Extracellular Nef protein targets CD4(+) T-lymphocytes for apoptosis by interacting with CXCR4 surface receptors. From Human immunodeficiency virus type 1 group M subtype D (isolate Z2/CDC-Z34) (HIV-1).
   4273..4506    +  LTR            3' LTR (ΔU3): self-inactivating 3' long terminal repeat (LTR) from HIV-1
   4578..4699    +  polyA_signal   SV40 poly(A) signal: SV40 polyadenylation signal
   4739..4874    +  rep_origin     SV40 ori: SV40 origin of replication
   4895..4913    -  promoter       T7 promoter: promoter for bacteriophage T7 RNA polymerase
   4921..5076    +  CDS            lacZα (fragment): LacZα fragment of β-galactosidase; lacZ fragment
   5081..5509    +  rep_origin     f1 ori (sequence partly withheld): f1 bacteriophage origin of replication; arrow indicates direction of (+) strand synthesis
   5562..5666    +  promoter       AmpR promoter: bla
   5667..6527    +  CDS            AmpR: β-lactamase; bla; confers resistance to ampicillin, carbenicillin, and related antibiotics
   6698..7286    +  rep_origin     ori: high-copy-number ColE1/pMB1/pBR322/pUC origin of replication
   7469..7561    +  CDS            lacI (fragment): lac repressor; lacI; The lac repressor binds to the lac operator to inhibit transcription in E. coli. This inhibition can be relieved by adding lactose or isopropyl-β-D-thiogalactopyranoside (IPTG).
   7574..7595    +  protein_bind   CAP binding site: CAP binding activates transcription in the presence of cAMP. E. coli catabolite activator protein
   7610..7640    +  promoter       lac promoter: promoter for the E. coli lac operon
   7648..7664    +  protein_bind   lac operator: The lac repressor binds to the lac operator to inhibit transcription in E. coli. This inhibition can be relieved by adding lactose or isopropyl-β-D-thiogalactopyranoside (IPTG). lac repressor encoded by lacI
   7709..7727    +  promoter       T3 promoter: promoter for bacteriophage T3 RNA polymerase
   7755..7981    +  promoter       RSV promoter: Rous sarcoma virus enhancer/promoter
   7982..8162    +  LTR            5' LTR (truncated): truncated 5' long terminal repeat (LTR) from HIV-1
   8209..8334    +  misc_feature   HIV-1 Ψ: packaging signal of human immunodeficiency virus type 1
   8318..8681    +  CDS            HIV-1 gag (fragment): gag protein from human immunodeficiency virus 1; gag
   8827..9060    +  misc_feature   RRE: The Rev response element (RRE) of HIV-1 allows for Rev-dependent mRNA export from the nucleus to the cytoplasm.
   9437..9461    +  CDS            Rev (fragment): human immunodeficiency virus 1 (HIV-1) Rev protein; rev; enhances nuclear export of unspliced and incompletely spliced viral mRNAs
   9502..9619    +  misc_feature   cPPT/CTS: central polypurine tract and central termination sequence of HIV-1
>Addgene plasmid #174172 | PGKp-GFP-YAP | addgene full sequence | sequence record 375165 | Addgene NGS Result
GGGGTTGGGGTTGCGCCTTTTCCAAGGCAGCCCTGGGTTTGCGCAGGGACGCGGCTGCTCTGGGCGTGGT
TCCGGGAAACGCAGCGGCGCCGACCCTGGGTCTCGCACATTCTTCACGTCCGTTCGCAGCGTCACCCGGA
TCTTCGCCGCTACCCTTGTGGGCCCCCCGGCGACGCTTCCTGCTCCGCCCCTAAGTCGGGAAGGTTCCTT
GCGGTTCGCGGCGTGCCGGACGTGACAAACGGAAGCCGCACGTCTCACTAGTACCCTCGCAGACGGACAG
CGCCAGGGAGCAATGGCAGCGCGCCGACCGCGATGGGCTGTGGCCAATAGCGGCTGCTCAGCAGGGCGCG
CCGAGAGCAGCGGCCGGGAAGGGGCGGTGCGGGAGGCGGGGTGTGGGGCGGTAGTGTGGGCCCTGTTCCT
GCCCGCGCGGTGTTCCGCATTCTGCAAGCCTCCGGAGCGCACGTCGGCAGTCGGCTCCCTCGTTGACCGA
ATCACCGACCTCTCTCCCCAGGGGGATCCACCGGAGCATGGACTACAAAGACCATGACGGTGATTATAAA
GATCATGACATCGACTACAAGGATGACGATGACAAGATGGATCCCGGGCAGCAGCCGCCGCCTCAACCGG
CCCCCCAGGGCCAAGGGCAGCCGCCTTCGCAGCCCCCGCAGGGGCAGGGCCCGCCGTCCGGACCCGGGCA
ACCGGCACCCGCGGCGACCCAGGCGGCGCCGCAGGCACCCCCCGCCGGGCATCAGATCGTGCACGTCCGC
GGGGACTCGGAGACCGACCTGGAGGCGCTCTTCAACGCCGTCATGAACCCCAAGACGGCCAACGTGCCCC
AGACCGTGCCCATGAGGCTCCGGAAGCTGCCCGACTCCTTCTTCAAGCCGCCGGAGCCCAAATCCCACTC
CCGACAGGCCAGTACTGATGCAGGCACTGCAGGAGCCCTGACTCCACAGCATGTTCGAGCTCATTCCTCT
CCAGCTTCTCTGCAGTTGGGAGCTGTTTCTCCTGGGACACTGACCCCCACTGGAGTAGTCTCTGGCCCAG
CAGCTACACCCACAGCTCAGCATCTTCGACAGTCTTCTTTTGAGATACCTGATGATGTACCTCTGCCAGC
AGGTTGGGAGATGGCAAAGACATCTTCTGGTCAGAGATACTTCTTAAATCACATCGATCAGACAACAACA
TGGCAGGACCCCAGGAAGGCCATGCTGTCCCAGATGAACGTCACAGCCCCCACCAGTCCACCAGTGCAGC
AGAATATGATGAACTCGGCTTCAGGTCCTCTTCCTGATGGATGGGAACAAGCCATGACTCAGGATGGAGA
AATTTACTATATAAACCATAAGAACAAGACCACCTCTTGGCTAGACCCAAGGCTTGACCCTCGTTTTGCC
ATGAACCAGAGAATCAGTCAGAGTGCTCCAGTGAAACAGCCACCACCCCTGGCTCCCCAGAGCCCACAGG
GAGGCGTCATGGGTGGCAGCAACTCCAACCAGCAGCAACAGATGCGACTGCAGCAACTGCAGATGGAGAA
GGAGAGGCTGCGGCTGAAACAGCAAGAACTGCTTCGGCAGGCAATGCGGAATATCAATCCCAGCACAGCA
AATTCTCCAAAATGTCAGGAGTTAGCCCTGCGTAGCCAGTTACCAACACTGGAGCAGGATGGTGGGACTC
AAAATCCAGTGTCTTCTCCCGGGATGTCTCAGGAATTGAGAACAATGACGACCAATAGCTCAGATCCTTT
CCTTAACAGTGGCACCTATCACTCTCGAGATGAGAGTACAGACAGTGGACTAAGCATGAGCAGCTACAGT
GTCCCTCGAACCCCAGATGACTTCCTGAACAGTGTGGATGAGATGGATACAGGTGATACTATCAACCAAA
GCACCCTGCCCTCACAGCAGAACCGTTTCCCAGACTACCTTGAAGCCATTCCTGGGACAAATGTGGACCT
TGGAACACTGGAAGGAGATGGAATGAACATAGAAGGAGAGGAGCTGATGCCAAGTCTGCAGGAAGCTTTG
AGTTCTGACATCCTTAATGACATGGAGTCTGTTTTGGCTGCCACCAAGCTAGATAAAGAAAGCTTTCTTA
CATGGTTATAGACCCAGCTTTCTTGTACAAAGTGGTGATCTAGCTAAAACGCGGCCTCGAATCGAATTCC
GCCCCCCCCCCNTCTCCCTCCCCCCCCCCTAACGTTACTGGCCGAAGCCGCTTGGAATAAGGCCGGTGTG
CGTTTGTCTATATGTTATTTTCCACCATATTGCCGTCTTTTGGCAATGTGAGGGCCCGGAAACCTGGCCC
TGTCTTCTTGACGAGCATTCCTAGGGGTCTTTCCCCTCTCGCCAAAGGAATGCAAGGTCTGTTGAATGTC
GTGAAGGAAGCAGTTCCTCTGGAAGCTTCTTGAAGACAAACAACGTCTGTAGCGACCCTTTGCAGGCAGC
GGAACCCCCCACCTGGCGACAGGTGCCTCTGCGGCCAAAAGCCACGTGTATAAGATACACCTGCAAAGGC
GGCACAACCCCAGTGCCACGTTGTGAGTTGGATAGTTGTGGAAAGAGTCAAATGGCTCTCCTCAAGCGTA
TTCAACAAGGGGCTGAAGGATGCCCAGAAGGTACCCCATTGTATGGGATCTGATCTGGGGCCTCGGTGCA
CATGCTTTACATGTGTTTAGTCGAGGTTAAAAAAACGTCTAGGCCCCCCGAACCACGGGGACGTGGTTTT
CCTTTGAAAAACACGATGATAATATGGCCACAACCATGGTGAGCAAGGGCGAGGAGCTGTTCACCGGGGT
GGTGCCCATCCTGGTCGAGCTGGACGGCGACGTAAACGGCCACAAGTTCAGCGTGTCCGGCGAGGGCGAG
GGCGATGCCACCTACGGCAAGCTGACCCTGAAGTTCATCTGCACCACCGGCAAGCTGCCCGTGCCCTGGC
CCACCCTCGTGACCACCCTGACCTACGGCGTGCAGTGCTTCAGCCGCTACCCCGACCACATGAAGCAGCA
CGACTTCTTCAAGTCCGCCATGCCCGAAGGCTACGTCCAGGAGCGCACCATCTTCTTCAAGGACGACGGC
AACTACAAGACCCGCGCCGAGGTGAAGTTCGAGGGCGACACCCTGGTGAACCGCATCGAGCTGAAGGGCA
TCGACTTCAAGGAGGACGGCAACATCCTGGGGCACAAGCTGGAGTACAACTACAACAGCCACAACGTCTA
TATCATGGCCGACAAGCAGAAGAACGGCATCAAGGTGAACTTCAAGATCCGCCACAACATCGAGGACGGC
AGCGTGCAGCTCGCCGACCACTACCAGCAGAACACCCCCATCGGCGACGGCCCCGTGCTGCTGCCCGACA
ACCACTACCTGAGCACCCAGTCCGCCCTGAGCAAAGACCCCAACGAGAAGCGCGATCACATGGTCCTGCT
GGAGTTCGTGACCGCCGCCGGGATCACTCTCGGCATGGACGAGCTGTACAAGGGCAGCGGAGAGGGCAGA
GGAAGTCTGCTAACATGCGGTGACGTCGAGGAGAATCCTGGACCCATGACCGAGTACAAGCCCACGGTGC
GCCTCGCCACCCGCGACGACGTCCCCAGGGCCGTACGCACCCTCGCCGCCGCGTTCGCCGACTACCCCGC
CACGCGCCACACCGTCGATCCGGACCGCCACATCGAGCGGGTCACCGAGCTGCAAGAACTCTTCCTCACG
CGCGTCGGGCTCGACATCGGCAAGGTGTGGGTCGCGGACGACGGCGCCGCGGTGGCGGTCTGGACCACGC
CGGAGAGCGTCGAAGCGGGGGCGGTGTTCGCCGAGATCGGCCCGCGCATGGCCGAGTTGAGCGGTTCCCG
GCTGGCCGCGCAGCAACAGATGGAAGGCCTCCTGGCGCCGCACCGGCCCAAGGAGCCCGCGTGGTTCCTG
GCCACCGTCGGCGTCTCGCCCGACCACCAGGGCAAGGGTCTGGGCAGCGCCGTCGTGCTCCCCGGAGTGG
AGGCGGCCGAGCGCGCCGGGGTGCCCGCCTTCCTGGAGACCTCCGCGCCCCGCAACCTCCCCTTCTACGA
GCGGCTCGGCTTCACCGTCACCGCCGACGTCGAGGTGCCCGAAGGACCGCGCACCTGGTGCATGACCCGC
AAGCCCGGTGCCTGACGCCCGCCCCACGACCCGCAGCGCCCGACCGAAAGGAGCGCACGACCCCATGCAT
CGGTACCTTTAAGACCAATGACTTACAAGGCAGCTGTAGATCTTAGCCACTTTTTAAAAGAAAAGGGGGG
ACTGGAAGGGCTAATTCACTCCCAACGAAGACAAGATCTGCTTTTTGCTTGTACTGGGTCTCTCTGGTTA
GACCAGATCTGAGCCTGGGAGCTCTCTGGCTAACTAGGGAACCCACTGCTTAAGCCTCAATAAAGCTTGC
CTTGAGTGCTTCAAGTAGTGTGTGCCCGTCTGTTGTGTGACTCTGGTAACTAGAGATCCCTCAGACCCTT
TTAGTCAGTGTGGAAAATCTCTAGCAGTAGTAGTTCATGTCATCTTATTATTCAGTATTTATAACTTGCA
AAGAAATGAATATCAGAGAGTGAGAGGAACTTGTTTATTGCAGCTTATAATGGTTACAAATAAAGCAATA
GCATCACAAATTTCACAAATAAAGCATTTTTTTCACTGCATTCTAGTTGTGGTTTGTCCAAACTCATCAA
TGTATCTTATCATGTCTGGCTCTAGCTATCCCGCCCCTAACTCCGCCCATCCCGCCCCTAACTCCGCCCA
GTTCCGCCCATTCTCCGCCCCATGGCTGACTAATTTTTTTTATTTATGCAGAGGCCGAGGCCGCCTCGGC
CTCTGAGCTATTCCAGAAGTAGTGAGGAGGCTTTTTTGGAGGCCTAGGGACGTACCCAATTCGCCCTATA
GTGAGTCGTATTACGCGCGCTCACTGGCCGTCGTTTTACAACGTCGTGACTGGGAAAACCCTGGCGTTAC
CCAACTTAATCGCCTTGCAGCACATCCCCCTTTCGCCAGCTGGCGTAATAGCGAAGAGGCCCGCACCGAT
CGCCCTTCCCAACAGTTGCGCAGCCTGAATGGCGAATGGG
[124 nt withheld, positions 5081-5204]
C
[91 nt withheld, positions 5206-5296]
A
[49 nt withheld, positions 5298-5346]
CCTTTGACGTTGGAGTCCACGTTCTTT
[37 nt withheld, positions 5374-5410]
ACCCTATCTCGGTCTATTCTTTTGATTTATAAGGGATTTTGCCGATTTCGGCCTATTGGTTAAAAAATGA
GCTGATTTAACAAAAATTTAACGCGAATTTTAACAAAATATTAACGCTTACAATTTAGGTGGCACTTTTC
GGGGAAATGTGCGCGGAACCCCTATTTGTTTATTTTTCTAAATACATTCAAATATGTATCCGCTCATGAG
ACAATAACCCTGATAAATGCTTCAATAATATTGAAAAAGGAAGAGTATGAGTATTCAACATTTCCGTGTC
GCCCTTATTCCCTTTTTTGCGGCATTTTGCCTTCCTGTTTTTGCTCACCCAGAAACGCTGGTGAAAGTAA
AAGATGCTGAAGATCAGTTGGGTGCACGAGTGGGTTACATCGAACTGGATCTCAACAGCGGTAAGATCCT
TGAGAGTTTTCGCCCCGAAGAACGTTTTCCAATGATGAGCACTTTTAAAGTTCTGCTATGTGGCGCGGTA
TTATCCCGTATTGACGCCGGGCAAGAGCAACTCGGTCGCCGCATACACTATTCTCAGAATGACTTGGTTG
AGTACTCACCAGTCACAGAAAAGCATCTTACGGATGGCATGACAGTAAGAGAATTATGCAGTGCTGCCAT
AACCATGAGTGATAACACTGCGGCCAACTTACTTCTGACAACGATCGGAGGACCGAAGGAGCTAACCGCT
TTTTTGCACAACATGGGGGATCATGTAACTCGCCTTGATCGTTGGGAACCGGAGCTGAATGAAGCCATAC
CAAACGACGAGCGTGACACCACGATGCCTGTAGCAATGGCAACAACGTTGCGCAAACTATTAACTGGCGA
ACTACTTACTCTAGCTTCCCGGCAACAATTAATAGACTGGATGGAGGCGGATAAAGTTGCAGGACCACTT
CTGCGCTCGGCCCTTCCGGCTGGCTGGTTTATTGCTGATAAATCTGGAGCCGGTGAGCGTGGGTCTCGCG
GTATCATTGCAGCACTGGGGCCAGATGGTAAGCCCTCCCGTATCGTAGTTATCTACACGACGGGGAGTCA
GGCAACTATGGATGAACGAAATAGACAGATCGCTGAGATAGGTGCCTCACTGATTAAGCATTGGTAACTG
TCAGACCAAGTTTACTCATATATACTTTAGATTGATTTAAAACTTCATTTTTAATTTAAAAGGATCTAGG
TGAAGATCCTTTTTGATAATCTCATGACCAAAATCCCTTAACGTGAGTTTTCGTTCCACTGAGCGTCAGA
CCCCGTAGAAAAGATCAAAGGATCTTCTTGAGATCCTTTTTTTCTGCGCGTAATCTGCTGCTTGCAAACA
AAAAAACCACCGCTACCAGCGGTGGTTTGTTTGCCGGATCAAGAGCTACCAACTCTTTTTCCGAAGGTAA
CTGGCTTCAGCAGAGCGCAGATACCAAATACTGTTCTTCTAGTGTAGCCGTAGTTAGGCCACCACTTCAA
GAACTCTGTAGCACCGCCTACATACCTCGCTCTGCTAATCCTGTTACCAGTGGCTGCTGCCAGTGGCGAT
AAGTCGTGTCTTACCGGGTTGGACTCAAGACGATAGTTACCGGATAAGGCGCAGCGGTCGGGCTGAACGG
GGGGTTCGTGCACACAGCCCAGCTTGGAGCGAACGACCTACACCGAACTGAGATACCTACAGCGTGAGCT
ATGAGAAAGCGCCACGCTTCCCGAAGGGAGAAAGGCGGACAGGTATCCGGTAAGCGGCAGGGTCGGAACA
GGAGAGCGCACGAGGGAGCTTCCAGGGGGAAACGCCTGGTATCTTTATAGTCCTGTCGGGTTTCGCCACC
TCTGACTTGAGCGTCGATTTTTGTGATGCTCGTCAGGGGGGCGGAGCCTATGGAAAAACGCCAGCAACGC
GGCCTTTTTACGGTTCCTGGCCTTTTGCTGGCCTTTTGCTCACATGTTCTTTCCTGCGTTATCCCCTGAT
TCTGTGGATAACCGTATTACCGCCTTTGAGTGAGCTGATACCGCTCGCCGCAGCCGAACGACCGAGCGCA
GCGAGTCAGTGAGCGAGGAAGCGGAAGAGCGCCCAATACGCAAACCGCCTCTCCCCGCGCGTTGGCCGAT
TCATTAATGCAGCTGGCACGACAGGTTTCCCGACTGGAAAGCGGGCAGTGAGCGCAACGCAATTAATGTG
AGTTAGCTCACTCATTAGGCACCCCAGGCTTTACACTTTATGCTTCCGGCTCGTATGTTGTGTGGAATTG
TGAGCGGATAACAATTTCACACAGGAAACAGCTATGACCATGATTACGCCAAGCGCGCAATTAACCCTCA
CTAAAGGGAACAAAAGCTGGAGCTGCAAGCTTAATGTAGTCTTATGCAATACTCTTGTAGTCTTGCAACA
TGGTAACGATGAGTTAGCAACATGCCTTACAAGGAGAGAAAAAGCACCGTGCATGCCGATTGGTGGAAGT
AAGGTGGTACGATCGTGCCTTATTAGGAAGGCAACAGACGGGTCTGACATGGATTGGACGAACCACTGAA
TTGCCGCATTGCAGAGATATTGTATTTAAGTGCCTAGCTCGATACATAAACGGGTCTCTCTGGTTAGACC
AGATCTGAGCCTGGGAGCTCTCTGGCTAACTAGGGAACCCACTGCTTAAGCCTCAATAAAGCTTGCCTTG
AGTGCTTCAAGTAGTGTGTGCCCGTCTGTTGTGTGACTCTGGTAACTAGAGATCCCTCAGACCCTTTTAG
TCAGTGTGGAAAATCTCTAGCAGTGGCGCCCGAACAGGGACTTGAAAGCGAAAGGGAAACCAGAGGAGCT
CTCTCGACGCAGGACTCGGCTTGCTGAAGCGCGCACGGCAAGAGGCGAGGGGCGGCGACTGGTGAGTACG
CCAAAAATTTTGACTAGCGGAGGCTAGAAGGAGAGAGATGGGTGCGAGAGCGTCAGTATTAAGCGGGGGA
GAATTAGATCGCGATGGGAAAAAATTCGGTTAAGGCCAGGGGGAAAGAAAAAATATAAATTAAAACATAT
AGTATGGGCAAGCAGGGAGCTAGAACGATTCGCAGTTAATCCTGGCCTGTTAGAAACATCAGAAGGCTGT
AGACAAATACTGGGACAGCTACAACCATCCCTTCAGACAGGATCAGAAGAACTTAGATCATTATATAATA
CAGTAGCAACCCTCTATTGTGTGCATCAAAGGATAGAGATAAAAGACACCAAGGAAGCTTTAGACAAGAT
AGAGGAAGAGCAAAACAAAAGTAAGACCACCGCACAGCAAGCGGCCGCTGATCTTCAGACCTGGAGGAGG
AGATATGAGGGACAATTGGAGAAGTGAATTATATAAATATAAAGTAGTAAAAATTGAACCATTAGGAGTA
GCACCCACCAAGGCAAAGAGAAGAGTGGTGCAGAGAGAAAAAAGAGCAGTGGGAATAGGAGCTTTGTTCC
TTGGGTTCTTGGGAGCAGCAGGAAGCACTATGGGCGCAGCGTCAATGACGCTGACGGTACAGGCCAGACA
ATTATTGTCTGGTATAGTGCAGCAGCAGAACAATTTGCTGAGGGCTATTGAGGCGCAACAGCATCTGTTG
CAACTCACAGTCTGGGGCATCAAGCAGCTCCAGGCAAGAATCCTGGCTGTGGAAAGATACCTAAAGGATC
AACAGCTCCTGGGGATTTGGGGTTGCTCTGGAAAACTCATTTGCACCACTGCTGTGCCTTGGAATGCTAG
TTGGAGTAATAAATCTCTGGAACAGATTTGGAATCACACGACCTGGATGGAGTGGGACAGAGAAATTAAC
AATTACACAAGCTTAATACACTCCTTAATTGAAGAATCGCAAAACCAGCAAGAAAAGAATGAACAAGAAT
TATTGGAATTAGATAAATGGGCAAGTTTGTGGAATTGGTTTAACATAACAAATTGGCTGTGGTATATAAA
ATTATTCATAATGATAGTAGGAGGCTTGGTAGGTTTAAGAATAGTTTTTGCTGTACTTTCTATAGTGAAT
AGAGTTAGGCAGGGATATTCACCATTATCGTTTCAGACCCACCTCCCAACCCCGAGGGGACAATTCTCGA
CCTCGAGACAAATGGCAGTATTCATCCACAATTTTAAAAGAAAAGGGGGGATTGGGGGGTACAGTGCAGG
GGAAAGAATAGTAGACATAATAGCAACAGACATACAAACTAAAGAATTACAAAAACAAATTACAAAAATT
CAAAATTTTCGGGTTTATTACAGGGACAGCAGAGATCCACTTTGGCCGCGGCTCGAG
